>Addgene plasmid #50825 | EB1-tdTomato | addgene full sequence | sequence record 377726 | Addgene NGS Result
CGTTACATAACTTACGGTAAATGGCCCGCCTGGCTGACCGCCCAACGACCCCCGCCCATTGACGTCAATA
ATGACGTATGTTCCCATAGTAACGCCAATAGGGACTTTCCATTGACGTCAATGGGTGGAGTATTTACGGT
AAACTGCCCACTTGGCAGTACATCAAGTGTATCATATGCCAAGTACGCCCCCTATTGACGTCAATGACGG
TAAATGGCCCGCCTGGCATTATGCCCAGTACATGACCTTATGGGACTTTCCTACTTGGCAGTACATCTAC
GTATTAGTCATCGCTATTACCATGGTGATGCGGTTTTGGCAGTACATCAATGGGCGTGGATAGCGGTTTG
ACTCACGGGGATTTCCAAGTCTCCACCCCATTGACGTCAATGGGAGTTTGTTTTGGCACCAAAATCAACG
GGACTTTCCAAAATGTCGTAACAACTCCGCCCCATTGACGCAAATGGGCGGTAGGCGTGTACGGTGGGAG
GTCTATATAAGCAGAGCTGGTTTAGTGAACCGTCAGATCCGCTAGCATGGCAGTGAATGTGTACTCTACG
TCAGTCACCAGTGATAACCTAAGTCGACATGACATGCTGGCTTGGATCAATGAATCTCTGCAGTTGAATC
TGACAAAGATAGAACAGTTGTGTTCAGGGGCTGCATATTGTCAGTTTATGGACATGCTCTTCCCTGGATC
CATTGCCTTGAAGAAAGTGAAATTCCAAGCTAAGCTAGAACATGAATATATCCAGAACTTCAAAATACTA
CAAGCAGGCTTCAAGAGGATGGGCGTTGACAAAATAATTCCTGTGGATAAATTAGTAAAAGGAAAATTTC
AGGACAATTTTGAATTTGTTCAATGGTTCAAGAAGTTTTTTGATGCAAATTATGATGGAAAAGAGTATGA
TCCTGTAGCTGCCAGACAAGGTCAAGAAACTGCAGTGGCTCCTTCTCTTGTCGCCCCGGCTTTGAGTAAA
CCGAAGAAACCTCTCGGCTCCAGTACTGCAGCCCCACAGAGACCCATTGCAACACAGAGGACTACTGCAG
CTCCTAAGGCTGGCCCCGGAATGGTGCGAAAGAATCCTGGTGTGGGCAATGGAGATGATGAAGCAGCTGA
ATTGATGCAGCAGGTCAAAGTACTGAAGCTTACTGTTGAAGACTTGGAGAAGGAGAGAGACTTCTACTTC
GGAAAGCTAAGGAACATTGAACTGATTTGCCAGGAGAACGAGGGGGAAAACGACCCTGTACTGCAGAGGA
TTGTAGATATTCTTTATGCCACAGATGAAGGCTTTGTGATACCTGATGAAGGGGGCCCACAGGAGGAACA
AGAAGAGTATGGTGGTGGTGGTGCTAGGGTACCGCGGGCCCGGGATCCACCGGTCGCCACCATGGTGAGC
AAGGGCGAGGAGGTCATCAAAGAGTTCATGCGCTTCAAGGTGCGCATGGAGGGCTCCATGAACGGCCACG
AGTTCGAGATCGAGGGCGAGGGCGAGGGCCGCCCCTACGAGGGCACCCAGACCGCCAAGCTGAAGGTGAC
CAAGGGCGGCCCCCTGCCCTTCGCCTGGGACATCCTGTCCCCCCAGTTCATGTACGGCTCCAAGGCGTAC
GTGAAGCACCCCGCCGACATCCCCGATTACAAGAAGCTGTCCTTCCCCGAGGGCTTCAAGTGGGAGCGCG
TGATGAACTTCGAGGACGGCGGTCTGGTGACCGTGACCCAGGACTCCTCCCTGCAGGACGGCACGCTGAT
CTACAAGGTGAAGATGCGCGGCACCAACTTCCCCCCCGACGGCCCCGTAATGCAGAAGAAGACCATGGGC
TGGGAGGCCTCCACCGAGCGCCTGTACCCCCGCGACGGCGTGCTGAAGGGCGAGATCCACCAGGCCCTGA
AGCTGAAGGACGGCGGCCACTACCTGGTGGAGTTCAAGACCATCTACATGGCCAAGAAGCCCGTGCAACT
GCCCGGCTACTACTACGTGGACACCAAGCTGGACATCACCTCCCACAACGAGGACTACACCATCGTGGAA
CAGTACGAGCGCTCCGAGGGCCGCCACCACCTGTTCCTGGGGCATGGCACCGGCAGCACCGGCAGCGGCA
GCTCCGGCACCGCCTCCTCCGAGGACAACAACATGGCCGTCATCAAAGAGTTCATGCGCTTCAAGGTGCG
CATGGAGGGCTCCATGAACGGCCACGAGTTCGAGATCGAGGGCGAGGGCGAGGGCCGCCCCTACGAGGGC
ACCCAGACCGCCAAGCTGAAGGTGACCAAGGGCGGCCCCCTGCCCTTCGCCTGGGACATCCTGTCCCCCC
AGTTCATGTACGGCTCCAAGGCGTACGTGAAGCACCCCGCCGACATCCCCGATTACAAGAAGCTGTCCTT
CCCCGAGGGCTTCAAGTGGGAGCGCGTGATGAACTTCGAGGACGGCGGTCTGGTGACCGTGACCCAGGAC
TCCTCCCTGCAGGACGGCACGCTGATCTACAAGGTGAAGATGCGCGGCACCAACTTCCCCCCCGACGGCC
CCGTAATGCAGAAGAAGACCATGGGCTGGGAGGCCTCCACCGAGCGCCTGTACCCCCGCGACGGCGTGCT
GAAGGGCGAGATCCACCAGGCCCTGAAGCTGAAGGACGGCGGCCACTACCTGGTGGAGTTCAAGACCATC
TACATGGCCAAGAAGCCCGTGCAACTGCCCGGCTACTACTACGTGGACACCAAGCTGGACATCACCTCCC
ACAACGAGGACTACACCATCGTGGAACAGTACGAGCGCTCCGAGGGCCGCCACCACCTGTTCCTGTACGG
CATGGACGAGCTGTACAAGTAGGCGGCCGCGACTCTAGATCATAATCAGCCATACCACATTTGTAGAGGT
TTTACTTGCTTTAAAAAACCTCCCACACCTCCCCCTGAACCTGAAACATAAAATGAATGCAATTGTTGTT
GTTAACTTGTTTATTGCAGCTTATAATGGTTACAAATAAAGCAATAGCATCACAAATTTCACAAATAAAG
CATTTTTTTCACTGCATTCTAGTTGTGGTTTGTCCAAACTCATCAATGTATCTTAAGGCGTAAATTGTAA
GCGTTAATATTTTGTTAAAATTCGCGTTAAATTTTTGTTAAATCAGCTCATTTTTTAACCAATAGGCCGA
AATCGGCAAAATCCCTTATAAATCAAAAGAATAGACCGAGATAGGGT
[37 nt withheld, positions 3198-3234]
AAAGAACGTGGACTCCAACGTCAAAGG
[49 nt withheld, positions 3262-3310]
T
[91 nt withheld, positions 3312-3402]
G
[124 nt withheld, positions 3404-3527]
CAGGTGGCACTTTTCGGGGAAATGTGCGCGGAACCCCTATTTGTTTATTTTTCTAAATACATTCAAATAT
GTATCCGCTCATGAGACAATAACCCTGATAAATGCTTCAATAATATTGAAAAAGGAAGAGTCCTGAGGCG
GAAAGAACCAGCTGTGGAATGTGTGTCAGTTAGGGTGTGGAAAGTCCCCAGGCTCCCCAGCAGGCAGAAG
TATGCAAAGCATGCATCTCAATTAGTCAGCAACCAGGTGTGGAAAGTCCCCAGGCTCCCCAGCAGGCAGA
AGTATGCAAAGCATGCATCTCAATTAGTCAGCAACCATAGTCCCGCCCCTAACTCCGCCCATCCCGCCCC
TAACTCCGCCCAGTTCCGCCCATTCTCCGCCCCATGGCTGACTAATTTTTTTTATTTATGCAGAGGCCGA
GGCCGCCTCGGCCTCTGAGCTATTCCAGAAGTAGTGAGGAGGCTTTTTTGGAGGCCTAGGCTTTTGCAAA
GATCGATCAAGAGACAGGATGAGGATCGTTTCGCATGATTGAACAAGATGGATTGCACGCAGGTTCTCCG
GCCGCTTGGGTGGAGAGGCTATTCGGCTATGACTGGGCACAACAGACAATCGGCTGCTCTGATGCCGCCG
TGTTCCGGCTGTCAGCGCAGGGGCGCCCGGTTCTTTTTGTCAAGACCGACCTGTCCGGTGCCCTGAATGA
ACTGCAAGACGAGGCAGCGCGGCTATCGTGGCTGGCCACGACGGGCGTTCCTTGCGCAGCTGTGCTCGAC
GTTGTCACTGAAGCGGGAAGGGACTGGCTGCTATTGGGCGAAGTGCCGGGGCAGGATCTCCTGTCATCTC
ACCTTGCTCCTGCCGAGAAAGTATCCATCATGGCTGATGCAATGCGGCGGCTGCATACGCTTGATCCGGC
TACCTGCCCATTCGACCACCAAGCGAAACATCGCATCGAGCGAGCACGTACTCGGATGGAAGCCGGTCTT
GTCGATCAGGATGATCTGGACGAAGAGCATCAGGGGCTCGCGCCAGCCGAACTGTTCGCCAGGCTCAAGG
CGAGCATGCCCGACGGCGAGGATCTCGTCGTGACCCATGGCGATGCCTGCTTGCCGAATATCATGGTGGA
AAATGGCCGCTTTTCTGGATTCATCGACTGTGGCCGGCTGGGTGTGGCGGACCGCTATCAGGACATAGCG
TTGGCTACCCGTGATATTGCTGAAGAGCTTGGCGGCGAATGGGCTGACCGCTTCCTCGTGCTTTACGGTA
TCGCCGCTCCCGATTCGCAGCGCATCGCCTTCTATCGCCTTCTTGACGAGTTCTTCTGAGCGGGACTCTG
GGGTTCGAAATGACCGACCAAGCGACGCCCAACCTGCCATCACGAGATTTCGATTCCACCGCCGCCTTCT
ATGAAAGGTTGGGCTTCGGAATCGTTTTCCGGGACGCCGGCTGGATGATCCTCCAGCGCGGGGATCTCAT
GCTGGAGTTCTTCGCCCACCCTAGGGGGAGGCTAACTGAAACACGGAAGGAGACAATACCGGAAGGAACC
CGCGCTATGACGGCAATAAAAAGACAGAATAAAACGCACGGTGTTGGGTCGTTTGTTCATAAACGCGGGG
TTCGGTCCCAGGGCTGGCACTCTGTCGATACCCCACCGAGACCCCATTGGGGCCAATACGCCCGCGTTTC
TTCCTTTTCCCCACCCCACCCCCCAAGTTCGGGTGAAGGCCCAGGGCTCGCAGCCAACGTCGGGGCGGCA
GGCCCTGCCATAGCCTCAGGTTACTCATATATACTTTAGATTGATTTAAAACTTCATTTTTAATTTAAAA
GGATCTAGGTGAAGATCCTTTTTGATAATCTCATGACCAAAATCCCTTAACGTGAGTTTTCGTTCCACTG
AGCGTCAGACCCCGTAGAAAAGATCAAAGGATCTTCTTGAGATCCTTTTTTTCTGCGCGTAATCTGCTGC
TTGCAAACAAAAAAACCACCGCTACCAGCGGTGGTTTGTTTGCCGGATCAAGAGCTACCAACTCTTTTTC
CGAAGGTAACTGGCTTCAGCAGAGCGCAGATACCAAATACTGTTCTTCTAGTGTAGCCGTAGTTAGGCCA
CCACTTCAAGAACTCTGTAGCACCGCCTACATACCTCGCTCTGCTAATCCTGTTACCAGTGGCTGCTGCC
AGTGGCGATAAGTCGTGTCTTACCGGGTTGGACTCAAGACGATAGTTACCGGATAAGGCGCAGCGGTCGG
GCTGAACGGGGGGTTCGTGCACACAGCCCAGCTTGGAGCGAACGACCTACACCGAACTGAGATACCTACA
GCGTGAGCTATGAGAAAGCGCCACGCTTCCCGAAGGGAGAAAGGCGGACAGGTATCCGGTAAGCGGCAGG
GTCGGAACAGGAGAGCGCACGAGGGAGCTTCCAGGGGGAAACGCCTGGTATCTTTATAGTCCTGTCGGGT
TTCGCCACCTCTGACTTGAGCGTCGATTTTTGTGATGCTCGTCAGGGGGGCGGAGCCTATGGAAAAACGC
CAGCAACGCGGCCTTTTTACGGTTCCTGGCCTTTTGCTGGCCTTTTGCTCACATGTTCTTTCCTGCGTTA
TCCCCTGATTCTGTGGATAACCGTATTACCGCCATGCATTAGTTATTAATAGTAATCAATTACGGGGTCA
TTAGTTCATAGCCCATATATGGAGTTCCG
Features (pLannotate 1.2.2; 16 found; start..end, strand, type, name):
      1..304     +  enhancer       CMV enhancer: human cytomegalovirus immediate early enhancer
    305..508     +  promoter       CMV promoter: human cytomegalovirus (CMV) immediate early promoter
    537..1340    +  CDS            Mapre1: MARE1_MOUSE - Experimental evidence at protein level: Swiss-Prot protein existence level 1. Plus-end tracking protein (+TIP) that binds to the plus-end of microtubules and regulates the dynamics of the microtubule cytoskeleton. Promotes cytoplasmic microtubule nucleation and elongation. May be involved in spindle function by stabilizing microtubules and anchoring them at centrosomes. Also acts as a regulator of minus-end microtubule organization: interacts with the complex formed by AKAP9 and PDE4DIP, leading to recruit CAMSAP2 to the Golgi apparatus, thereby tethering non-centrosomal minus-en
   1358..1384    +  misc_feature   MCS (fragment): multiple cloning site
   1392..2822    +  CDS            tdTomato: tandem dimeric (pseudo-monomeric) derivative of DsRed (Shaner et al., 2004) mammalian codon-optimized
   2838..2921    +  CDS            large T antigen (fragment): large T antigen from SV40 (simian virus 40)
   2944..3065    +  polyA_signal   SV40 poly(A) signal: SV40 polyadenylation signal
   3099..3527    -  rep_origin     f1 ori (sequence partly withheld): f1 bacteriophage origin of replication; arrow indicates direction of (+) strand synthesis
   3554..3658    +  promoter       AmpR promoter: bla
   3660..4017    +  promoter       SV40 promoter: SV40 enhancer and early promoter
   4052..4846    +  CDS            NeoR/KanR: aminoglycoside phosphotransferase from Tn5; aph(3')-II (or nptII); confers resistance to neomycin, kanamycin, and G418 (Geneticin®)
   4867..5019    +  CDS            ble (fragment): BLE_KLEPN - Experimental evidence at protein level: Swiss-Prot protein existence level 1. Binding protein with a strong affinity to the bleomycin family of antibiotics. Binds to CL990; an antimitotic-antibiotic compound. From Klebsiella pneumoniae.
   5078..5125    +  polyA_signal   HSV TK poly(A) signal: herpes simplex virus thymidine kinase polyadenylation signal (Cole and Stacy, 1985)
   5216..5232    -  polyA_signal   bGH poly(A) signal (fragment): bovine growth hormone polyadenylation signal
   5454..6042    +  rep_origin     ori: high-copy-number ColE1/pMB1/pBR322/pUC origin of replication
   6157..6216    +  enhancer       CMV enhancer (fragment): human cytomegalovirus immediate early enhancer
