[The description below was written by a language model from this plasmid's Addgene catalogue record and pLannotate feature annotations shown in this document.]
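Description:
EB1-tdTomato is a 6.2 kb mammalian expression plasmid built on the Clontech tdTomato-N1 backbone. It expresses mouse EB1 (Mapre1, microtubule-associated protein RP/EB family member 1) fused at its C terminus to the red fluorescent protein tdTomato. The fusion is driven by the human cytomegalovirus immediate-early enhancer and promoter. The Mapre1 coding sequence lies directly downstream of the promoter, followed by a short remnant of the multiple cloning site, the mammalian codon-optimized tdTomato open reading frame and an SV40 polyadenylation signal. According to the depositor, the construct was derived from an earlier EB1-GFP plasmid by replacing GFP with tdTomato, and a four-glycine linker separates EB1 from the fluorescent protein.

The plasmid is propagated in E. coli through a high-copy ColE1/pUC-type origin and also carries an f1 phage origin. A single Tn5 aminoglycoside phosphotransferase gene (NeoR/KanR) provides both selections. A bacterial bla promoter drives it for kanamycin resistance in bacteria, and the SV40 enhancer/early promoter drives it for G418 selection in mammalian cells, with the HSV TK poly(A) signal terminating the cassette. The short hits annotated as large T antigen, ble and bGH poly(A) fragments appear to be partial sequence matches within the backbone rather than functional elements.

EB1 is a plus-end tracking protein that binds the growing ends of microtubules. The fusion is therefore used as a live-cell imaging reporter that labels the growing tips of microtubules in transfected mammalian cells. Its red emission allows it to be combined with green-channel probes.
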