Addgene plasmid #50825: EB1-tdTomato
Purpose: expresses EB1-tdTomato fusion in mammalian cells for labeling the growing tips of MTs
Depositing lab: Erik Dent.
Backbone
  Vector backbone: tdTomato-N1
  Backbone manufacturer: Clontech
  Backbone size w/o insert (bp): 5443
  Total vector size (bp): 6216
  Vector type: Mammalian Expression
  Selectable markers: Neomycin (select with G418)
Growth in bacteria
  Bacterial resistance: Kanamycin, 50 μg/mL
  Growth temperature: 37°C
  Growth strain: DH5alpha
  Copy number: Unknown
Gene/Insert
  Gene/Insert name: EB1 (alt names: MAPRE1; microtubule-associated protein, RP/EB family, member 1)
  Species: M. musculus (mouse)
  Entrez Gene: Mapre1 (a.k.a. 5530600P05Rik, BIM1p, D2Ertd459e, Eb1)
  Promoter: CMV
  Tag / fusion protein: tdTomato (C terminal on backbone)
  Cloning method: Unknown
  Sequencing primers: 5′ CMV-F
Terms and licenses: Academic/Nonprofit Terms; Industry Terms: Not Available to Industry
Depositor comments: We received the EB1 construct from Yuko Mimori-Kiyosue (RIKEN, Kobe, Japan) originally and replaced the GFP with tdTomato. There is a 4x Gly linker between the EB1 and the tdTomato.
How to cite: EB1-tdTomato was a gift from Erik Dent (Addgene plasmid # 50825 ; http://n2t.net/addgene:50825 ; RRID:Addgene_50825)
