>Addgene plasmid #50825 | EB1-tdTomato | addgene partial sequence | sequence record 77858 | CMV-F 5'-CGCAAATGGGCGGTAGGCGTG-3'
GTGAACCGTCAGATCCGCTAGCATGGCAGTGAATGTGTACTCTACGTCAGTCACCAGTGATAACCTAAGT
CGACATGACATGCTGGCTTGGATCAATGAATCTCTGCAGTTGAATCTGACAAAGATAGAACAGTTGTGTT
CAGGGGCTGCATATTGTCAGTTTATGGACATGCTCTTCCCTGGATCCATTGCCTTGAAGAAAGTGAAATT
CCAAGCTAAGCTAGAACATGAATATATCCAGAACTTCAAAATACTACAAGCAGGCTTCAAGAGGATGGGC
GTTGACAAAATAATTCCTGTGGATAAATTAGTAAAAGGAAAATTTCAGGACAATTTTGAATTTGTTCAAT
GGTTCAAGAAGTTTTTTGATGCAAATTATGATGGAAAAGAGTATGATCCTGTAGCTGCCAGACAAGGTCA
AGAAACTGCAGTGGCTCCTTCTCTTGTCGCCCCGGCTTTGAGTAAACCGAAGAAACCTCTCGGCTCCAGT
ACTGCAGCCCCACAGAGACCCATTGCAACACAGAGGACTACTGCAGCTCCTAAGGCTGGCCCCGGAATGG
TGCGAAAGAATCCTGGTGTGGGCAATGGAGATGATGAAGCAGCTGAATTGATGCAGCAGGTCAAAGTACT
GAAGCTTACTGTTGAAGACTTGGAGAAGGAGAGAGACTTCTACTTCGGAAAGCTAAGGAACATTGAACTG
ATTTGCCAGGAGAACGAGGGGGAAAACGACCCTGTACTGCAGAGGATTGTAGATATTCTTTATGCCACAG
ATGAAGGCTTTGTGATACCTGATGAAGGGGGCCCACAGGAGGAACAAGAAGAGTATGGTGGTGGTGGTGC
TAGGGTACCGCGGGCCCGGGATCCACCGGTCGCCACCATGGTGAGCAAGGGCGAGGAGGTCATCAAAGAG
TTCATGCGCTTCAAGGTGCGCATGGAGGGCTCCATGA
