>Addgene plasmid #50825 | EB1-tdTomato | addgene partial sequence | sequence record 77997 | SV40pA-R 5'-GAAATTTGTGATGCTATTGC-3'
ACAACAACAATTGCATTCATTTTATGTTTCAGGTTCAGGGGGAGGTGTGGGAGGTTTTTTAAAGCAAGTA
AAACCTCTACAAATGTGGTATGGCTGATTATGATCTAGAGTCGCGGCCGCCTACTTGTACAGCTCGTCCA
TGCCGTACAGGAACAGGTGGTGGCGGCCCTCGGAGCGCTCGTACTGTTCCACGATGGTGTAGTCCTCGTT
GTGGGAGGTGATGTCCAGCTTGGTGTCCACGTAGTAGTAGCCGGGCAGTTGCACGGGCTTCTTGGCCATG
TAGATGGTCTTGAACTCCACCAGGTAGTGGCCGCCGTCCTTCAGCTTCAGGGCCTGGTGGATCTCGCCCT
TCAGCACGCCGTCGCGGGGGTACAGGCGCTCGGTGGAGGCCTCCCAGCCCATGGTCTTCTTCTGCATTAC
GGGGCCGTCGGGGGGGAAGTTGGTGCCGCGCATCTTCACCTTGTAGATCAGCGTGCCGTCCTGCAGGGAG
GAGTCCTGGGTCACGGTCACCAGACCGCCGTCCTCGAAGTTCATCACGCGCTCCCACTTGAAGCCCTCGG
GGAAGGACAGCTTCTTGTAATCGGGGATGTCGGCGGGGTGCTTCACGTACGCCTTGGAGCCGTACATGAA
CTGGGGGGACAGGATGTCCCAGGCGAAGGGCAGGGGGCCGCCCTTGGTCACCTTCAGCTTGGCGGTCTGG
GTGCCCTCGTAGGGGCGGCCCTCGCCCTCGCCCTCGATCTCGAACTCGTGGCCGTTCATGGAGCCCTCCA
TGCGCACCTTGAA
